>Addgene plasmid #152217 | pGBW-m4133771 | depositor full sequence | sequence record 295229 | Full Sequence
CACCATGATTGTTAATAATTGGTTGAAGCAGTTAATTAAAGTTACACTTGTGTTCCTTTTTGTTGCTGCT
ATTTTCTATTTAATAACACCTGTTCATGTCATGTCTAAACATACTGACTTTTCAAGTGAAATCATAGGAT
ACAAGGCTATTGATGGTGGTGTCACTCGTGACATAGCATCTACAGATACTTGTTTTGCTAACAAACATGC
TGATTTTGACACATGGTTTAGCCAGCGTGGTGGTAGTTATACTAATGACAAAGCTTGCCCATTGATTGCT
GCAGTCATAACAAGAGAAGTGGGTTTTGTCGTGCCTGGTTTGCCTGGCACGATATTACGCACAACTAATG
GTGACTTTTTGCATTTCTTACCTAGAGTTTTTAGTGCAGTTGGTAACATCTGTTACACACCATCAAAACT
TATAGAGTACACTGACTTTGCAACATCAGCTTGTGTTTTGGCTGCTGAATGTACAATTTTTAAAGATGCT
TCTGGTAAGCCAGTACCATATTGTTATGATACCAATGTACTAGAAGGTTCTGTTGCTTATGAAAGTTTAC
GCCCTGACACACGTTATGTGCTCATGGATGGCTCTATTATTCAATTTCCTAACACCTACCTTGAAGGTTC
TGTTAGAGTGGTAACAACTTTTGATTCTGAGTACTGTAGGCACGGCACTTGTGAAAGATCAGAAGCTGGT
GTTTGTGTATCTACTAGTGGTAGATGGGTACTTAACAATGATTATTACAGATCTTTACCAGGAGTTTTCT
GTGGTGTAGATGCTGTAAATTTACTTACTAATATGTTTACACCACTAATTCAACCTATTGGTGCTTTGGA
CATATCAGCATCTATAGTAGCTGGTGGTATTGTAGCTATCGTAGTAACATGCCTTGCCTACTATTTTATG
AGGTTTAGAAGAGCTTTTGGTGAATACAGTCATGTAGTTGCCTTTAATACTTTACTATTCCTTATGTCAT
TCACTGTACTCTGTTTAACACCAGTTTACTCATTCTTACCTGGTGTTTATTCTGTTATTTACTTGTACTT
GACATTTTATCTTACTAATGATGTTTCTTTTTTAGCACATATTCAGTGGATGGTTATGTTCACACCTTTA
GTACCTTTCTGGATAACAATTGCTTATATCATTTGTATTTCCACAAAGCATTTCTATTGGTTCTTTAGTA
ATTACCTAAAGAGACGTGTAGTCTTTAATGGTGTTTCCTTTAGTACTTTTGAAGAAGCTGCGCTGTGCAC
CTTTTTGTTAAATAAAGAAATGTATCTAAAGTTGCGTAGTGATGTGCTATTACCTCTTACGCAATATAAT
AGATACTTAGCTCTTTATAATAAGTACAAGTATTTTAGTGGAGCAATGGATACAACTAGCTACAGAGAAG
CTGCTTGTTGTCATCTCGCAAAGGCTCTCAATGACTTCAGTAACTCAGGTTCTGATGTTCTTTACCAACC
ACCACAAACCTCTATCACCTCAGCTGTTTTGGAAAACCTTTACTTTCAGTCGAAGAGGCGATGGAAAAAG
AATTTTATCGCGGTGAGTGCAGCCAACAGATTCAAAAAGATATCCTCGTCTGGTGCCCTCTAAGCTAGCT
TGACTGACTGAGATACAGCGTACCTTCAGCTCACAGACATGATAAGATACATTGATGAGTTTGGACAAAC
CACAACTAGAATGCAGTGAAAAAAATGCTTTATTTGTGAAATTTGTGATGCTATTGCTTTATTTGTAACC
ATTATAAGCTGCAATAAACAAGTTAACAACAACAATTGCATTCATTTTATGTTTCAGGTTCAGGGGGAGG
TGTGGGAGGTTTTTTAAAGCAAGTAAAACCTCTACAAATGTGGTATTGGCCCATCTCTATCGGTATCGTA
GCATAACCCCTTGGGGCCTCTAAACGGGTCTTGAGGGGTTTTTTGTGCCCCTCGGGCCGGATTGCTATCT
ACCGGCATTGGCGCAGAAAAAAATGCCTGATGCGACGCTGCGCGTCTTATACTCCCACATATGCCAGATT
CAGCAACGGATACGGCTTCCCCAACTTGCCCACTTCCATACGTGTCCTCCTTACCAGAAATTTATCCTTA
AGGTCGTCAGCTATCCTGCAGGCGATCTCTCGATTTCGATCAAGACATTCCTTTAATGGTCTTTTCTGGA
CACCACTAGGGGTCAGAAGTAGTTCATCAAACTTTCTTCCCTCCCTAATCTCATTGGTTACCTTGGGCTA
TCGAAACTTAATTAACCAGTCAAGTCAGCTACTTGGCGAGATCGACTTGTCTGGGTTTCGACTACGCTCA
GAATTGCGTCAGTCAAGTTCGATCTGGTCCTTGCTATTGCACCCGTTCTCCGATTACGAGTTTCATTTAA
ATCATGTGAGCAAAAGGCCAGCAAAAGGCCAGGAACCGTAAAAAGGCCGCGTTGCTGGCGTTTTTCCATA
GGCTCCGCCCCCCTGACGAGCATCACAAAAATCGACGCTCAAGTCAGAGGTGGCGAAACCCGACAGGACT
ATAAAGATACCAGGCGTTTCCCCCTGGAAGCTCCCTCGTGCGCTCTCCTGTTCCGACCCTGCCGCTTACC
GGATACCTGTCCGCCTTTCTCCCTTCGGGAAGCGTGGCGCTTTCTCATAGCTCACGCTGTAGGTATCTCA
GTTCGGTGTAGGTCGTTCGCTCCAAGCTGGGCTGTGTGCACGAACCCCCCGTTCAGCCCGACCGCTGCGC
CTTATCCGGTAACTATCGTCTTGAGTCCAACCCGGTAAGACACGACTTATCGCCACTGGCAGCAGCCACT
GGTAACAGGATTAGCAGAGCGAGGTATGTAGGCGGTGCTACAGAGTTCTTGAAGTGGTGGCCTAACTACG
GCTACACTAGAAGAACAGTATTTGGTATCTGCGCTCTGCTGAAGCCAGTTACCTTCGGAAAAAGAGTTGG
TAGCTCTTGATCCGGCAAACAAACCACCGCTGGTAGCGGTGGTTTTTTTGTTTGCAAGCAGCAGATTACG
CGCAGAAAAAAAGGATCTCAAGAAGATCCTTTGATCTTTTCTACGGGGTCTGACGCTCAGTGGAACGAAA
ACTCACGTTAAGGGATTTTGGTCATGAGATTATCAAAAAGGATCTTCACCTAGATCCTTTTAAATTAAAA
ATGAAGTTTTAAATCAATCTAAAGTATATATGAGTAAACTTGGTCTGACAGTTACCAATGCTTAATCAGT
GAGGCACCTATCTCAGCGATCTGTCTATTTCGTTCATCCATAGTTGCATTTAAATTTCCGAACTCTCCAA
GGCCCTCGTCGGAAAATCTTCAAACCTTTCGTCCGATCCATCTTGCAGGCTACCTCTCGAACGAACTATC
GCAAGTCTCTTGGCCGGCCTTGCGCCTTGGCTATTGCTTGGCAGCGCCTATCGCCAGGTATTACTCCAAT
CCCGAATATCCGAGATCGGGATCACCCGAGAGAAGTTCAACCTACATCCTCAATCCCGATCTATCCGAGA
TCCGAGGAATATCGAAATCGGGGCGCGCCTGGCCTCCGCGCCGGGTTTTGGCGCCTCCCGCGGGCGCCCC
CCTCGTCACGGCGAGCGCTGCCACGTCAGACGAAGGGCGCAGGAGCGTCCTGATCCTTCCGCCCGGACGC
TCAGGACAGCGGCCCGCTGCTCATAAGACTCGGCCTTAGAACCCCAGTATCAGCAGAAGGACATTTTAGG
ACGGGACTTGGGTGACTCTAGGGCACTGGTTTTCTTTCCAGAGAGCGGAACAGGCGAGGAAAAGTAGTCC
CTTCTCGGCGATTCTGCGGAGGGATCTCCGTGGGGCGGTGAACGCCGATGATTATATAAGGACGCGCCGG
GTGTGGCACAGCTAGTTCCGTCGCAGCCGGGATTTGGGTCGCGGTTCTTGTTTGTGGATCGCTGTGATCG
TCACTTGGTGAGTAGCGGGCTGCTGGGCTGGCCGGGGCTTTCGTGGCCGCCGGGCCGCTCGGTGGGACGG
AAGCGTGTGGAGAGACCGCCAAGGGCTGTAGTCTGGGTCCGCGAGCAAGGTTGCCCTGAACTGGGGGTTG
GGGGGAGCGCAGCAAAATGGCGGCTGTTCCCGAGTCTTGAATGGAAGACGCTTGTGAGGCGGGCTGTGAG
GTCGTTGAAACAAGGTGGGGGGCATGGTGGGCGGCAAGAACCCAAGGTCTTGAGCCCTTCGCTAATGCGG
GAAAGCTCTTATTCGGGTGAGATGGGCTGGGCACCATCTGGGGACCCTGACGTGAAGTTTGTCACTGACT
GGAGAACTCGGTTTGTCGTCTGTTGCGGGGGCGGCAGTTATGGCGGTGCCGTTGGGCAGTGCACCCGTAC
CTTTGGGAGCGCGCGCCCTCGTCGTGTCGTGACGTCACCCGTTCTGTTGGCTTATAATGCAGGGTGGGGC
CACCTGCCGGTAGGTGTGCGGTAGGCTTTTCTCCGTCGCAGGACGCAGGGTTCGGGCCTAGGGTAGGCTC
TCCTGAATCGACAGGCGCCGGACCTCTGGTGAGGGGAGGGATAAGTGAGGCGTCAGTTTCTTTGGTCGGT
TTTATGTACCTATCTTCTTAAGTAGCTGAAGCTCCGGTTTTGAACTATGCGCTCGGGGTTGGCGAGTGTG
TTTTGTGAAGTTTTTTAGGCACCTTTTGAAATGTAATCATTTGGGTCAATATGTAATTTTCAGTGTTAGA
CTTGTAAATTGTCCGCTAAATTCTGGCCGTTTTTGGCTTTTTTGTTAGACAACATGACCGAGTACAAGCC
CACGGTGCGCCTCGCCACCCGCGACGACGTCCCCAGGGCCGTACGCACCCTCGCCGCCGCGTTCGCCGAC
TACCCCGCCACGCGCCACACCGTCGATCCGGACCGCCACATCGAGCGGGTCACCGAGCTGCAAGAACTCT
TCCTCACGCGCGTCGGGCTCGACATCGGCAAGGTGTGGGTCGCGGACGACGGCGCCGCGGTGGCGGTCTG
GACCACGCCGGAGAGCGTCGAAGCGGGGGCGGTGTTCGCCGAGATCGGCCCGCGCATGGCCGAGTTGAGC
GGTTCCCGGCTGGCCGCGCAGCAACAGATGGAGGGCCTCCTGGCGCCGCACCGGCCCAAGGAGCCCGCGT
GGTTCCTGGCCACCGTCGGCGTCTCGCCCGACCACCAGGGCAAGGGTCTGGGCAGCGCCGTCGTGCTCCC
CGGAGTGGAGGCCGCCGAGCGCGCCGGGGTGCCCGCCTTCCTGGAGACCTCCGCGCCCCGCAACCTCCCC
TTCTACGAGCGGCTCGGCTTCACCGTCACCGCCGACGTCGAGGTGCCCGAAGGACCGCGCACCTGGTGCA
TGACCCGCAAGCCCGGTGCCTAGGCTAGTATGTAAGCCTAGTCTTAGATAATAAAATCGCTATCCATCGA
AGATGGATGTGTGTTGGTTTTTTGTGTGTGTAACGCTAGGCGCGCCTGGTGTACCGAGAACGATCCTCTC
AGTGCGAGTCTCGACGATCCATATCGTTGCTTGGCAGTCAGCCAGTCGGAATCCAGCTTGGGACCCAGGA
AGTCCAATCGTCAGATATTGTACTCAAGCCTGGTCACGGCAGCGTACCGATCTGTTTAAACCTAGATATT
GATAGTCTGATCGGTCAACGTATAATCGAGTCCTAGCTTTTGCAAACATCTATCAAGAGACAGGATCAGC
AGGAGGCTTTCGCATGAGTATTCAACATTTCCGTGTCGCCCTTATTCCCTTTTTTGCGGCATTTTGCCTT
CCTGTTTTTGCTCACCCAGAAACGCTGGTGAAAGTAAAAGATGCTGAAGATCAGTTGGGTGCGCGAGTGG
GTTACATCGAACTGGATCTCAACAGCGGTAAGATCCTTGAGAGTTTTCGCCCCGAAGAACGCTTTCCAAT
GATGAGCACTTTTAAAGTTCTGCTATGTGGCGCGGTATTATCCCGTATTGACGCCGGGCAAGAGCAACTC
GGTCGCCGCATACACTATTCTCAGAATGACTTGGTTGAGTATTCACCAGTCACAGAAAAGCATCTTACGG
ATGGCATGACAGTAAGAGAATTATGCAGTGCTGCCATAACCATGAGTGATAACACTGCGGCCAACTTACT
TCTGACAACGATTGGAGGACCGAAGGAGCTAACCGCTTTTTTGCACAACATGGGGGATCATGTAACTCGC
CTTGATCGTTGGGAACCGGAGCTGAATGAAGCCATACCAAACGACGAGCGTGACACCACGATGCCTGTAG
CAATGGCAACAACCTTGCGTAAACTATTAACTGGCGAACTACTTACTCTAGCTTCCCGGCAACAGTTGAT
AGACTGGATGGAGGCGGATAAAGTTGCAGGACCACTTCTGCGCTCGGCCCTTCCGGCTGGCTGGTTTATT
GCTGATAAATCTGGAGCCGGTGAGCGTGGGTCTCGCGGTATCATTGCAGCACTGGGGCCAGATGGTAAGC
CCTCCCGTATCGTAGTTATCTACACGACGGGGAGTCAGGCAACTATGGATGAACGAAATAGACAGATCGC
TGAGATAGGTGCCTCACTGATTAAGCATTGGTAACCGATTCTAGGTGCATTGGCGCAGAAAAAAATGCCT
GATGCGACGCTGCGCGTCTTATACTCCCACATATGCCAGATTCAGCAACGGATACGGCTTCCCCAACTTG
CCCACTTCCATACGTGTCCTCCTTACCAGAAATTTATCCTTAAGATCGTTTAAACTCGACTCTGGCTCTA
TCGAATCTCCGTCGTTTCGAGCTTACGCGAACAGCCGTGGCGCTCATTTGCTCGTCGGGCATCGAATCTC
GTCAGCTATCGTCAGCTTACCTTTTTGGCAGCGATCGCGGCTCCCGACATCTTGGACCATTAGCTCCACA
GGTATCTTCTTCCCTCTAGTGGTCATAACAGCAGCTTCAGCTACCTCTCAATTCAAAAAACCCCTCAAGA
CCCGTTTAGAGGCCCCAAGGGGTTATGCTATCAATCGTTGCGTTACACACACAAAAAACCAACACACATC
CATCTTCGATGGATAGCGATTTTATTATCTAACTGCTGATCGAGTGTAGCCAGATCTAGTAATCAATTAC
GGGGTCATTAGTTCATAGCCCATATATGGAGTTCCGCGTTACATAACTTACGGTAAATGGCCCGCCTGGC
TGACCGCCCAACGACCCCCGCCCATTGACGTCAATAATGACGTATGTTCCCATAGTAACGCCAATAGGGA
CTTTCCATTGACGTCAATGGGTGGAGTATTTACGGTAAACTGCCCACTTGGCAGTACATCAAGTGTATCA
TATGCCAAGTACGCCCCCTATTGACGTCAATGACGGTAAATGGCCCGCCTGGCATTATGCCCAGTACATG
ACCTTATGGGACTTTCCTACTTGGCAGTACATCTACGTATTAGTCATCGCTATTACCATGCTGATGCGGT
TTTGGCAGTACATCAATGGGCGTGGATAGCGGTTTGACTCACGGGGATTTCCAAGTCTCCACCCCATTGA
CGTCAATGGGAGTTTGTTTTGGCACCAAAATCAACGGGACTTTCCAAAATGTCGTAACAACTCCGCCCCA
TTGACGCAAATGGGCGGTAGGCGTGTACGGTGGGAGGTCTATATAAGCAGAGCTGGTTTAGTGAACCGTC
AGATCAGATCTTTGTCGATCCTACCATCCACTCGACACACCCGCCAGCGGCCGC
Features (pLannotate 1.2.2; 20 found; start..end, strand, type, name):
      8..1504    +  CDS            R1A_SARS2 (fragment): Experimental evidence at protein level: Swiss-Prot protein existence level 1. [Non-structural protein 10]: Plays a pivotal role in viral transcription by stimulating both nsp14 3'-5' exoribonuclease and nsp16 2'-O-methyltransferase activities. Therefore plays an essential role in viral mRNAs cap methylation. From Severe acute respiratory syndrome coronavirus 2 (2019-nCoV) (SARS-CoV-2).
   1529..1545    +  CDS            CBP (fragment): calmodulin-binding peptide derived from skeletal muscle myosin light chain kinase; binds calmodulin with nanomolar affinity in the presence of calcium
   1653..1774    -  polyA_signal   SV40 poly(A) signal: SV40 polyadenylation signal
   1797..1866    -  CDS            large T antigen (fragment): large T antigen from SV40 (simian virus 40)
   1889..1935    +  terminator     T7 terminator: transcription terminator for bacteriophage T7 RNA polymerase
   1965..2101    +  terminator     rrnG terminator: transcription terminator from the E. coli ribosomal RNA rrnG operon (Albrechtsen et al., 1991)
   2146..2217    +  misc_feature   3' β-globin insulator: insulator downstream of the human β-globin locus (Farrell et al., 2002)
   2443..3031    -  rep_origin     ori: high-copy-number ColE1/pMB1/pBR322/pUC origin of replication
   3203..3267    -  CDS            bla(M) (fragment): β-lactamase lacking the signal sequence; bla(M); allows cytosolic expression of β-lactamase
   3531..4740    +  promoter       UbC promoter: human ubiquitin C promoter
   4744..5341    +  CDS            PuroR (fragment): puromycin N-acetyltransferase; pac from Streptomyces; confers resistance to puromycin
   5370..5418    +  polyA_signal   poly(A) signal: synthetic polyadenylation signal
   5684..6544    +  CDS            AmpR: β-lactamase; bla; confers resistance to ampicillin, carbenicillin, and related antibiotics
   6557..6693    +  terminator     rrnG terminator: transcription terminator from the E. coli ribosomal RNA rrnG operon (Albrechtsen et al., 1991)
   6838..6909    +  misc_feature   5' β-globin insulator: insulator upstream of the human β-globin locus (Farrell et al., 2002)
   6914..6960    -  terminator     T7 terminator: transcription terminator for bacteriophage T7 RNA polymerase
   6978..7026    -  polyA_signal   poly(A) signal: synthetic polyadenylation signal
   7107..7410    +  enhancer       CMV enhancer: human cytomegalovirus immediate early enhancer
   7483..7500    -  promoter       CMV promoter (fragment): human cytomegalovirus (CMV) immediate early promoter
   7563..7614    +  promoter       CMVd2 promoter: truncated human cytomegalovirus (CMV) immediate early promoter that yields moderately reduced expression relative to the full-length promoter
