[The description below was written by a language model from this plasmid's Addgene catalogue record and pLannotate feature annotations shown in this document.]
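Description:
pGBW-m4133771 is a mammalian expression plasmid built on the pTwist_CMV_Puro_6 backbone for producing the SARS-CoV-2 non-structural protein 4 (nsp4), a cleavage product of the ORF1ab replicase polyprotein. It is propagated in E. coli as a high-copy plasmid through a ColE1/pUC-type origin and selected with ampicillin via a full-length β-lactamase gene. For selection in mammalian cells it carries a separate cassette in which the human ubiquitin C promoter drives puromycin N-acetyltransferase, followed by a synthetic polyadenylation signal.

The wild-type nsp4 coding sequence, about 1.5 kb, sits downstream of the CMV immediate-early enhancer and promoter elements, which lie at the end of the circular sequence map and read across the origin of numbering into the insert. The automated annotation recognises this open reading frame only as a fragment of the SARS-CoV-2 replicase polyprotein 1a, and its accompanying text about nsp10 is generic to that database entry rather than a description of this insert. According to the catalogue record, the backbone supplies a C-terminal tag consisting of a TEV protease cleavage site and a calmodulin-binding peptide. The feature table detects only a short CBP fragment just after the insert and does not annotate the TEV site. CBP permits calcium-dependent capture on calmodulin resin, and TEV cleavage would allow tag removal. An SV40 poly(A) signal is annotated downstream of the tag, on the opposite strand as called by the software. Bacterial T7 and rrnG terminators and short β-globin insulator elements flank the expression units, presumably to isolate them from neighbouring transcription. The construct suits transient or puromycin-selected expression of nsp4 in mammalian cells and affinity purification or interaction studies.
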