Addgene plasmid #152217: pGBW-m4133771
Purpose: Mammalian expression plasmid for SARS-CoV-2 nsp4
Depositing lab: Ginkgo Bioworks & Benjie Chen. Depositing organization: Ginkgo Bioworks.
Backbone
  Vector backbone: pTwist_CMV_Puro_6
  Backbone size w/o insert (bp): 6080
  Vector type: Mammalian Expression
  Selectable markers: Puromycin
Growth in bacteria
  Bacterial resistance: Ampicillin, 100 μg/mL
  Growth temperature: 37°C
  Growth strain: DH5alpha
  Copy number: High Copy
Gene/Insert
  Gene/Insert name: SARS-CoV-2 nsp4
  Species: Severe acute respiratory syndrome coronavirus 2
  Insert size (bp): 1493
  Mutation: wt
  Entrez Gene: ORF1ab (a.k.a. GU280_gp01)
  Promoter: CMV
  Tag / fusion protein: Cleavable TEV;CBP (C terminal on backbone)
  Cloning method: Unknown
Resource information
  A portion of this plasmid was derived from a plasmid made by: GinkgoBioworks
Depositor comments: NCBI reference sequence: YP_009725300.1
How to cite: pGBW-m4133771 was a gift from Ginkgo Bioworks & Benjie Chen (Addgene plasmid # 152217 ; http://n2t.net/addgene:152217 ; RRID:Addgene_152217)
